Addgene plasmid #34253: KHBD00098
Depositing lab: Bart Deplancke. Depositing organization: Swiss Federal Institute of Technology (EPFL). Publication: Automated protein-DNA interaction screening of Drosophila regulatory elements. Korneel Hens, Jean-Daniel Feuz, Alina Isakova, Antonina Lagovitina, Andreas Massouras, Julien Bryois, Patrick Callaerts, Susan E. Celniker, Bart Deplancke. Nat Methods. 2011 Oct 30;8(12):1065-70. 10.1038/nmeth.1763 PubMed 22037703.
Backbone
  Vector backbone: pDONR221
  Backbone manufacturer: Invitrogen
  Backbone size w/o insert (bp): 2536
  Vector type: Gateway Donor Vector
Growth in bacteria
  Bacterial resistance: Kanamycin, 50 μg/mL
  Growth temperature: 37°C
  Growth strain: DH5alpha
  Copy number: High Copy
Gene/Insert
  Gene/Insert name: CG9418 (alt names: FBgn0026582; CG9418)
  Species: D. melanogaster (fly)
  Insert size (bp): 1128
  Entrez Gene: Hmg-2 (a.k.a. Dmel_CG9418, BEST:LD07122, CG9418, Dmel\CG9418, LD07122)
  Cloning method: Gateway Cloning
  Sequencing primers: 5′ M13F; 3′ M13R
Terms and licenses: Academic/Nonprofit Terms; Industry Terms: Not Available to Industry
Depositor comments: Please note that the ORFs in this collection were cloned open-ended (without a stop codon).
How to cite: KHBD00098 was a gift from Bart Deplancke (Addgene plasmid # 34253 ; http://n2t.net/addgene:34253 ; RRID:Addgene_34253)
