[The description below was written by a language model from this plasmid's Addgene catalogue record.]
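Description:
KHBD00098 is a Gateway entry-type clone built in the pDONR221 donor vector backbone, carrying the open reading frame of the Drosophila melanogaster gene CG9418, also known as Hmg-2. The insert is recorded as 1128 bp in a backbone of about 2.5 kb once the Gateway cassette has been replaced, and it was introduced by Gateway recombinational cloning. In such clones, the ORF generally ends up flanked by attL recombination sites, although no feature table is provided here to confirm the exact site arrangement. The plasmid is a high-copy bacterial construct selected with kanamycin, and M13 forward and reverse priming sites on either side of the insert allow sequence verification.

The plasmid has no stated promoter driving the insert and is not itself an expression vector. It serves as a shuttle from which the ORF can be moved by LR recombination into any compatible destination vector that supplies promoters, tags or fusion partners. The depositor notes that ORFs in this collection were cloned open-ended, without a stop codon. This permits in-frame C-terminal fusions after transfer, and it also means that a stop codon must be supplied by the destination vector.

According to the associated publication, the clone belongs to a collection made for automated protein–DNA interaction screening of Drosophila regulatory elements. It would therefore typically be used to make fusion constructs of this fly protein for such interaction assays, though the record does not specify particular destination vectors or assay formats.
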