>Addgene plasmid #34253 | KHBD00098 | depositor partial sequence | sequence record 40820 | KHBD00098 sequence 1128 bps
ATGACGGAACCAACGAGCAAGACACCGGATGCGGTTCCGGAATCACCCGTATCACTGCCCATCGCCTCCC
AATCCATGGATACGGCGACCATTGAAGATTTCGACGAGGACAAACCGGCCAAGGGAAAGAAGAAAGCCAA
GAATCCAAAGGGTCGCCACTCGGATTCCGACATCGGCTCCGAACTGAAGAAGCTGGCCCAGCGCCGGATC
AACGTAGCCGGTGCTCCAAAAATGCCACTTAATGGCTACGTCCGCTTCATGAACGATCGACGCGAGGAAC
TGCGACGGGAGCAGCCACAACGTACTGCCCTGGAGCACACAAGGATCATCGGCGAGGAGTGGCATCAGCT
GCCCGAGGAGCGCAAGTTGCCCTACATCGAGGCAGCCGCCAAGGACAAGGCCATATATCAGGAGCAGTTG
CAAATGTTTCTCAAGGAACACCCCGAAATTGTGGCCAACGAGTTGGCCAAAGCCAAGAAAGCCACAAAAC
TGGATGGTTCGCCCAAGGAAAAGACGCCGAAGGGTGAATCAGCCTTGGGCAAGGCGAAGAAGACCAAGGC
AAAGCCGGTTAAGCGGCAGAGCGAGGATCCGGATGATGTGCCTCTGGCCAAGGTGAAGCGTGCCCAGACA
CCACCGCCTCCCACACCGCCAGCGGCTCCAGTACAGCCCCCTCCCAGCAGCGTGCCACCTGCGACACCTG
CACCACGACCGCTGCAGCCCGGCGAGATACCCATCTACACCAACGAGTTCATCGAACACAATCGCAGCAC
GGAGAATGAGCTGAGGACGCTGCGCAAGGCCAAGACCGATCTGGAGCAGCAGAACGCTGTGCTGGAACAG
CACGTAGATAATACGAAAGCCGGGTACGCCAAGGTGATGGGCGAGGTAACTGAGCTCATGGAGGAGAACC
AACGCCTGGAGACCTATTTGCGCGCCTTGCGCCAGAAACTGGTCGCAGCTCTCGGCGGAATCTCGATGCC
ACCACTGGAGCCAAGTGGTCCCAGCGTTGGCAACATTGACAAGTACATCCGGCACTTAGCCGGGCTCGTC
ACTCAGCCAAGCAACGTCACTTTGATTAAGGCACGAGAGGCGCTGCGTAAAGTGGACACCAGTAGCTTGC
TAAAACCG
