>Addgene plasmid #34253 | KHBD00098 | addgene partial sequence | sequence record 41885 | M13-Rev 5'-CAGGAAACAGCTATGACC-3'
TATTTTGACTGATAGTGACCTGTTCGTTGCAACAAATTGATAAGCAATGCTTTCTTATAATGCCAACTTT
GTACAAGAAAGTTGGCAACGGTTTTAGCAAGCTACTGGTGTCCACTTTACGCAGCGCCTCTCGTGCCTTA
ATCAAAGTGACGTTGCTTGGCTGAGTGACGAGCCCGGCTAAGTGCCGGATGTACTTGTCAATGTTGCCAA
CGCTGGGACCACTTGGCTCCAGTGGTGGCATCGAGATTCCGCCGAGAGCTGCGACCAGTTTCTGGCGCAA
GGCGCGCAAATAGGTCTCCAGGCGTTGGTTCTCCTCCATGAGCTCAGTTACCTCGCCCATCACCTTGGCG
TACCCGGCTTTCGTATTATCTACGTGCTGTTCCAGCACAGCGTTCTGCTGCTCCAGATCGGTCTTGGCCT
TGCGCAGCGTCCTCAGCTCATTCTCCGTGCTGCGATTGTGTTCGATGAACTCGTTGGTGTAGATGGGTAT
CTCGCCGGGCTGCAGCGGTCGTGGTGCAGGTGTCGCAGGTGGCACGCTGCTGGGAGGGGGCTGTACTGGA
GCCGCTGGCGGTGTGGGAGGCGGTGGTGTCTGGGCACGCTTCACCTTGGCCAGAGGCACATCATCCGGAT
CCTCGCTCTGCCGCTTAACCGGCTTTGCCTTGGTCTTCTTCGCCTTGCCCAAGGCTGATTCACCCTTCGG
CGTCTTTTCCTTGGGCGAACCATCCAGTTTTGTGGCTTTCTTGGCTTTGGCCAACTCGTTGGCCACAATT
TCGGGGTGTTCCTTGAGAAACATTTGCAAC
